Addgene plasmid #202107: pL0_AC-GEF
Purpose: Level 0 plasmid containing the promoter from gene 41365 from Phaeodactylum tricornutum with AC overhangs used to build a level 1 construct.
Depositing lab: Christopher Dupont. Depositing organization: J. Craig Venter Institute (JCVI). Publication: Universal loop assembly: open, efficient and cross-kingdom DNA fabrication. Pollak B, Matute T, Nunez I, Cerda A, Lopez C, Vargas V, Kan A, Bielinski V, von Dassow P, Dupont CL, Federici F. Synth Biol (Oxf). 2020;5(1):ysaa001. doi: 10.1093/synbio/ysaa001. Epub 2020 Feb 5. PubMed 32161816.
Backbone
  Vector backbone: pL0R
  Vector type: Synthetic Biology
Growth in bacteria
  Bacterial resistance: Spectinomycin, 50 μg/mL
  Growth temperature: 37°C
  Growth strain: DH5alpha
  Copy number: High Copy
Gene/Insert
  Gene/Insert name: GEF promoter
  Species: Phaeodactylum tricornutum
  Insert size (bp): 1060
  Mutation: Promoter sequence mutated to remove sapI site for domestication
  Cloning method: Gibson Cloning
How to cite: pL0_AC-GEF was a gift from Christopher Dupont (Addgene plasmid # 202107 ; http://n2t.net/addgene:202107 ; RRID:Addgene_202107)
