[The description below was written by a language model from this plasmid's Addgene catalogue record and pLannotate feature annotations shown in this document.]
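Description:
pL0_AC-GEF is a Level 0 part plasmid for the Universal Loop Assembly system, built on the pL0R synthetic-biology backbone and maintained in E. coli. The sequenced record is 3,114 nt, and annotation identifies a high-copy ColE1/pUC-type origin of replication together with an aadA gene, which confers the spectinomycin (and streptomycin) resistance used for selection. The only other features detected are a short fragment of the pUC18/19 multiple cloning site and a small fragment matching the Tn5 transposase coding sequence. Both look like backbone remnants rather than functional elements.

The payload is a roughly 1,060 bp promoter region from gene 41365 of the diatom Phaeodactylum tricornutum, referred to as the GEF promoter. It was inserted by Gibson cloning and is flanked by the "A" and "C" overhangs that define its position in the assembly syntax. The automated feature table does not annotate the promoter itself, which is expected for a non-standard diatom sequence; it presumably lies in the unannotated stretch between the MCS fragment and the origin. The promoter was "domesticated" by mutating an internal SapI site, since Loop assembly relies on type IIS restriction enzymes and internal recognition sites would otherwise cut the part during assembly.

The plasmid carries no coding sequence, reporter or terminator of its own. It serves as a reusable promoter module, combined with other Level 0 parts to build Level 1 transcription units, most plausibly for driving transgene expression in P. tricornutum. The record does not describe the strength or regulation of this promoter.
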