Features (pLannotate 1.2.2; 4 found; start..end, strand, type, name):
    160..276     -  CDS            tnpA (fragment): TN5P_ECOLX - Also known as tnp. Experimental evidence at protein level: Swiss-Prot protein existence level 1. Mediates transposition of transposon Tn5 by a 'cut and paste' mechanism. First, the monomeric transposase binds the 19 bp inverted DNA repeats flanking the transposon. Then, dimerization of the DNA- bound transposase creates a synaptic DNA complex. After nicking of the first DNA strand, excision of the transposon proceeds through a series of intermediates. The transposase then mediates the insertion of the transposon at a new site by strand transfer. The activity of the wild- type tran
    277..309     -  misc_feature   MCS (fragment): pUC18/19 multiple cloning site
   1772..2360    -  rep_origin     ori: high-copy-number ColE1/pMB1/pBR322/pUC origin of replication
   2454..128     -  CDS            aadA (across the origin): S3AD_ECOLX - Experimental evidence at protein level: Swiss-Prot protein existence level 1. Mediates bacterial resistance to the antibiotics streptomycin and spectinomycin. From Escherichia coli.
>Addgene plasmid #202107 | pL0_AC-GEF | addgene full sequence | sequence record 405430 | Addgene NGS Result
TTCAGGCCGCCATCCACTGCGGAGCCGTACAAATGTACGGCCAGCAACGTCGGTTCGAGATGGCGCTCGA
TGACGCCAACTACCTCTGATAGTTGAGTCGATACTTCGGCGATCACCGCTTCCCTCATGCGAAACGATCC
TCATCCTGTCTCTTGATCAGATATTGATCCCCTGCGCCATCAGATCCTTGGCGGCAAGAAAGCCATCCAG
TTTACTTTGCAGGGCTTCCCAACCTTACCAGAGGGCGCCCCAGCTGGCAATTCCGGTTCGCTTGCTAAGC
TTGCATGCCTGCAAGTCGACTCTAGAGGAGCGGTGATCACAGGCAGCAACGCTCTGTCATCGTTACAATC
AACATGCTACCCTCCGCGAGATCATCCGTGTTTCAAACCCGGCAGCTTAGTTGCCGTTCTTCCGAATAGC
ATCGGTAACATGAGCAAAGTCTGCCGCCTTACAACGGCTCTCCCGCTGACGCCGTCCCGGACTGATGGGC
TGCCTGTATCGAGTGGTGATTTTGTGCCGAGCTCATTACTCGCATCCATTCTCAGGCTGTCTCGTCTCGT
CTCAGGTCTCAGGAGTCGTGTGACCAGCAGCACTTCAACCGCTGTCAGTGCGAACTACAGCAAAGCCCCT
GTGGACCATGTTGAGACTCAGTATTGCGAGGATCGCTGCAATGACCAATTCATGTCACTCTTGCTCGTAC
CAGATCAATACTTCAGCACGGTACCGTCTTGAAGAAATTCTTTTCCAGGTAGCGCTCAAGCAGCTAGAGT
ATTTCAAGTCTAAGCTCTTGATGTATTCGAGAAGCAAGCTCCGTGTTTCCCTGTATTGCTGAGCTGCCAT
TATTCGCAGCTAAAGTTGCGCTGAGTCTGGTCGACTAGCCCTACACTACTCTTAAGAAGCTGGACATGTA
TAAACAGAGACAAACCATTGCATTAGTAGATGCGCTTCTTTGCTATTTCTAAAACAATCAATTGGGAACA
TAGAGGATATGAAACGAGCAAAATGTGACGAGAGCATACTTCACCGGCGCCTTGACGCTCGCAAACTCGG
GTACCGAACAAGGCAGATTCTGAAGCCAGCCCCCCACTGGTAGGCGAGATGCTGTCAATTTTGTTATGGT
GGGAATGGAAAAGTGTACCATGGAAGGAACGATGCTGGGTATCCTGAGGAATAGAGCGAACTAACAGTAA
GTGTAAGCATTTGTTTTCAATCATATCTCCCTTTACAGTCAGCCTTTTTTATTCGATTTTTCAAGGATTA
TTTTGAATTAGGGTTGAAAGTCAAATTGTTCCCGAGCAATGTTGTGATCATACCGGTAGTTTCCTTCACC
GTCAGTCTCTCGCTGTTCTGTTCTCATGTTTCGAAGGTTAGTGTGGCACCAACCGCAACTGACATCATCA
AAAACGAGAAAGGCCATTGACACGTACTATGATAGAAATTCTACTGCAACCAATTTCCCTAGGATAAAAT
GTGCGCAGTCGATAGACGGACGCATTCTACCTTTTCGCACGACTGATTTTGAGCAGATCATCAATGAACG
AAACATCTACCACACATTCCGGATTTCTCCACTTTATTGTTAGGTATCTCTATTTTCTCCGGAATTTCCC
GTACCAGCAAGTTGGAGACAATGCGAGACCACCAGGATACATAGATTACCACAACTCCGAGCCCTTCCAC
CCACAGAATCAGGGGATAACGCAGGAAAGAACATGTGAGCAAAAGGCCAGCAAAAGGCCAGGAACCGTAA
AAAGGCCGCGTTGCTGGCGTTTTTCCATAGGCTCCGCCCCCCTGACGAGCATCACAAAAATCGACGCTCA
AGTCAGAGGTGGCGAAACCCGACAGGACTATAAAGATACCAGGCGTTTCCCCCTGGAAGCTCCCTCGTGC
GCTCTCCTGTTCCGACCCTGCCGCTTACCGGATACCTGTCCGCCTTTCTCCCTTCGGGAAGCGTGGCGCT
TTCTCATAGCTCACGCTGTAGGTATCTCAGTTCGGTGTAGGTCGTTCGCTCCAAGCTGGGCTGTGTGCAC
GAACCCCCCGTTCAGCCCGACCGCTGCGCCTTATCCGGTAACTATCGTCTTGAGTCCAACCCGGTAAGAC
ACGACTTATCGCCACTGGCAGCAGCCACTGGTAACAGGATTAGCAGAGCGAGGTATGTAGGCGGTGCTAC
AGAGTTCTTGAAGTGGTGGCCTAACTACGGCTACACTAGAAGAACAGTATTTGGTATCTGCGCTCTGCTG
AAGCCAGTTACCTTCGGAAAAAGAGTTGGTAGCTCTTGATCCGGCAAACAAACCACCGCTGGTAGCGGTG
GTTTTTTTGTTTGCAAGCAGCAGATTACGCGCAGAAAAAAAGGATCTCAAGAAGATCCTTTGATCTTTTC
TACGGGGTCTGACGCTCAGTGGAACGAAAACTCACGTTAAGGGATTTTGGTCATGCATTCTAGGTGATTA
TTATTTGCCGACTACCTTGGTGATCTCGCCTTTCACGTAGTGGACAAATTCTTCCAACTGATCTGCGCGC
GAGGCCAAGCGATCTTCTTCTTGTCCAAGATAAGCCTGTCTAGCTTCAAGTATGACGGGCTGATACTGGG
CCGGCAGGCGCTCCATTGCCCAGTCGGCAGCGACATCCTTCGGCGCGATTTTGCCGGTTACTGCGCTGTA
CCAAATGCGGGACAACGTAAGCACTACATTTCGCTCATCGCCAGCCCAGTCGGGCGGCGAGTTCCATAGC
GTTAAGGTTTCATTTAGCGCCTCAAATAGATCCTGTTCAGGAACCGGATCAAAGAGTTCCTCCGCCGCTG
GACCTACCAAGGCAACGCTATGTTCTCTTGCTTTTGTCAGCAAGATAGCCAGATCAATGTCGATCGTGGC
TGGCTCGAAGATACCAGCAAGAATGTCATTGCGCTGCCATTCTCCAAATTGCAGTTCGCGCTTAGCTGGA
TAACGCCACGGAATGATGTCGTCGTGCACAACAATGGTGACTTCTACAGCGCGGAGAATCTCACTCTCTC
CAGGGGAAGCCGAAGTTTCCAAAAGGTCGTTGATCAAAGCTCGCCGCGTTGTTTCATCAAGCCTTACGGT
CACCGTAACCAGCAAATCAATATCACTGTGTGGC
